>Addgene plasmid #213378 | SSTR3-DuET | addgene full sequence | sequence record 430734 | Addgene NGS Result
CCGTGTCTAAGACCGAGACTTCTCAGGTGGCCCCTGCCTAACTCGAGTCTAGAGGGCCCGTTTAAACCCG
CTGATCAGCCTCGACTGTGCCTTCTAGTTGCCAGCCATCTGTTGTTTGCCCCTCCCCCGTGCCTTCCTTG
ACCCTGGAAGGTGCCACTCCCACTGTCCTTTCCTAATAAAATGAGGAAATTGCATCGCATTGTCTGAGTA
GGTGTCATTCTATTCTGGGGGGTGGGGTGGGGCAGGACAGCAAGGGGGAGGATTGGGAAGACAATAGCAG
GCATGCTGGGGATGCGGTGGGCTCTATGGCTTCTGAGGCGGAAAGAACCAGCTGGGGCTCTAGGGGGTAT
CCCC
[124 nt withheld, positions 355-478]
C
[91 nt withheld, positions 480-570]
A
[49 nt withheld, positions 572-620]
CCTTTGACGTTGGAGTCCACGTTCTTT
[37 nt withheld, positions 648-684]
ACCCTATCTCGGTCTATTCTTTTGATTTATAAGGGATTTTGCCGATTTCGGCCTATTGGTTAAAAAATGA
GCTGATTTAACAAAAATTTAACGCGAATTAATTCTGTGGAATGTGTGTCAGTTAGGGTGTGGAAAGTCCC
CAGGCTCCCCAGCAGGCAGAAGTATGCAAAGCATGCATCTCAATTAGTCAGCAACCAGGTGTGGAAAGTC
CCCAGGCTCCCCAGCAGGCAGAAGTATGCAAAGCATGCATCTCAATTAGTCAGCAACCATAGTCCCGCCC
CTAACTCCGCCCATCCCGCCCCTAACTCCGCCCAGTTCCGCCCATTCTCCGCCCCATGGCTGACTAATTT
TTTTTATTTATGCAGAGGCCGAGGCCGCCTCTGCCTCTGAGCTATTCCAGAAGTAGTGAGGAGGCTTTTT
TGGAGGCCTAGGCTTTTGCAAAAAGCTCCCGGGAGCTTGTATATCCATTTTCGGATCTGATCAAGAGACA
GGATGAGGATCGTTTCGCATGATTGAACAAGATGGATTGCACGCAGGTTCTCCGGCCGCTTGGGTGGAGA
GGCTATTCGGCTATGACTGGGCACAACAGACAATCGGCTGCTCTGATGCCGCCGTGTTCCGGCTGTCAGC
GCAGGGGCGCCCGGTTCTTTTTGTCAAGACCGACCTGTCCGGTGCCCTGAATGAACTGCAGGACGAGGCA
GCGCGGCTATCGTGGCTGGCCACGACGGGCGTTCCTTGCGCAGCTGTGCTCGACGTTGTCACTGAAGCGG
GAAGGGACTGGCTGCTATTGGGCGAAGTGCCGGGGCAGGATCTCCTGTCATCTCACCTTGCTCCTGCCGA
GAAAGTATCCATCATGGCTGATGCAATGCGGCGGCTGCATACGCTTGATCCGGCTACCTGCCCATTCGAC
CACCAAGCGAAACATCGCATCGAGCGAGCACGTACTCGGATGGAAGCCGGTCTTGTCGATCAGGATGATC
TGGACGAAGAGCATCAGGGGCTCGCGCCAGCCGAACTGTTCGCCAGGCTCAAGGCGCGCATGCCCGACGG
CGAGGATCTCGTCGTGACCCATGGCGATGCCTGCTTGCCGAATATCATGGTGGAAAATGGCCGCTTTTCT
GGATTCATCGACTGTGGCCGGCTGGGTGTGGCGGACCGCTATCAGGACATAGCGTTGGCTACCCGTGATA
TTGCTGAAGAGCTTGGCGGCGAATGGGCTGACCGCTTCCTCGTGCTTTACGGTATCGCCGCTCCCGATTC
GCAGCGCATCGCCTTCTATCGCCTTCTTGACGAGTTCTTCTGAGCGGGACTCTGGGGTTCGAAATGACCG
ACCAAGCGACGCCCAACCTGCCATCACGAGATTTCGATTCCACCGCCGCCTTCTATGAAAGGTTGGGCTT
CGGAATCGTTTTCCGGGACGCCGGCTGGATGATCCTCCAGCGCGGGGATCTCATGCTGGAGTTCTTCGCC
CACCCCAACTTGTTTATTGCAGCTTATAATGGTTACAAATAAAGCAATAGCATCACAAATTTCACAAATA
AAGCATTTTTTTCACTGCATTCTAGTTGTGGTTTGTCCAAACTCATCAATGTATCTTATCATGTCTGTAT
ACCGTCGACCTCTAGCTAGAGCTTGGCGTAATCATGGTCATAGCTGTTTCCTGTGTGAAATTGTTATCCG
CTCACAATTCCACACAACATACGAGCCGGAAGCATAAAGTGTAAAGCCTGGGGTGCCTAATGAGTGAGCT
AACTCACATTAATTGCGTTGCGCTCACTGCCCGCTTTCCAGTCGGGAAACCTGTCGTGCCAGCTGCATTA
ATGAATCGGCCAACGCGCGGGGAGAGGCGGTTTGCGTATTGGGCGCTCTTCCGCTTCCTCGCTCACTGAC
TCGCTGCGCTCGGTCGTTCGGCTGCGGCGAGCGGTATCAGCTCACTCAAAGGCGGTAATACGGTTATCCA
CAGAATCAGGGGATAACGCAGGAAAGAACATGTGAGCAAAAGGCCAGCAAAAGGCCAGGAACCGTAAAAA
GGCCGCGTTGCTGGCGTTTTTCCATAGGCTCCGCCCCCCTGACGAGCATCACAAAAATCGACGCTCAAGT
CAGAGGTGGCGAAACCCGACAGGACTATAAAGATACCAGGCGTTTCCCCCTGGAAGCTCCCTCGTGCGCT
CTCCTGTTCCGACCCTGCCGCTTACCGGATACCTGTCCGCCTTTCTCCCTTCGGGAAGCGTGGCGCTTTC
TCATAGCTCACGCTGTAGGTATCTCAGTTCGGTGTAGGTCGTTCGCTCCAAGCTGGGCTGTGTGCACGAA
CCCCCCGTTCAGCCCGACCGCTGCGCCTTATCCGGTAACTATCGTCTTGAGTCCAACCCGGTAAGACACG
ACTTATCGCCACTGGCAGCAGCCACTGGTAACAGGATTAGCAGAGCGAGGTATGTAGGCGGTGCTACAGA
GTTCTTGAAGTGGTGGCCTAACTACGGCTACACTAGAAGAACGGTATTTGGTATCTGCGCTCTGCTGAAG
CCAGTTACCTTCGGAAAAAGAGTTGGTAGCTCTTGATCCGGCAAACAAACCACCGCTGGTAGCGGTGGTT
TTTTTGTTTGCAAGCAGCAGATTACGCGCAGAAAAAAAGGATCTCAAGAAGATCCTTTGATCTTTTCTAC
GGGGTCTGACGCTCAGTGGAACGAAAACTCACGTTAAGGGATTTTGGTCATGAGATTATCAAAAAGGATC
TTCACCTAGATCCTTTTAAATTAAAAATGAAGTTTTAAATCAATCTAAAGTATATATGAGTAAACTTGGT
CTGACAGTTACCAATGCTTAATCAGTGAGGCACCTATCTCAGCGATCTGTCTATTTCGTTCATCCATAGT
TGCCTGACTCCCCGTCGTGTAGATAACTACGATACGGGAGGGCTTACCATCTGGCCCCAGTGCTGCAATG
ATACCGCGAGACCCACGCTCACCGGCTCCAGATTTATCAGCAATAAACCAGCCAGCCGGAAGGGCCGAGC
GCAGAAGTGGTCCTGCAACTTTATCCGCCTCCATCCAGTCTATTAATTGTTGCCGGGAAGCTAGAGTAAG
TAGTTCGCCAGTTAATAGTTTGCGCAACGTTGTTGCCATTGCTACAGGCATCGTGGTGTCACGCTCGTCG
TTTGGTATGGCTTCATTCAGCTCCGGTTCCCAACGATCAAGGCGAGTTACATGATCCCCCATGTTGTGCA
AAAAAGCGGTTAGCTCCTTCGGTCCTCCGATCGTTGTCAGAAGTAAGTTGGCCGCAGTGTTATCACTCAT
GGTTATGGCAGCACTGCATAATTCTCTTACTGTCATGCCATCCGTAAGATGCTTTTCTGTGACTGGTGAG
TACTCAACCAAGTCATTCTGAGAATAGTGTATGCGGCGACCGAGTTGCTCTTGCCCGGCGTCAATACGGG
ATAATACCGCGCCACATAGCAGAACTTTAAAAGTGCTCATCATTGGAAAACGTTCTTCGGGGCGAAAACT
CTCAAGGATCTTACCGCTGTTGAGATCCAGTTCGATGTAACCCACTCGTGCACCCAACTGATCTTCAGCA
TCTTTTACTTTCACCAGCGTTTCTGGGTGAGCAAAAACAGGAAGGCAAAATGCCGCAAAAAAGGGAATAA
GGGCGACACGGAAATGTTGAATACTCATACTCTTCCTTTTTCAATATTATTGAAGCATTTATCAGGGTTA
TTGTCTCATGAGCGGATACATATTTGAATGTATTTAGAAAAATAAACAAATAGGGGTTCCGCGCACATTT
CCCCGAAAAGTGCCACCTGACGTCGACGGATCGGGAGATCTCCCGATCCCCTATGGTGCACTCTCAGTAC
AATCTGCTCTGATGCCGCATAGTTAAGCCAGTATCTGCTCCCTGCTTGTGTGTTGGAGGTCGCTGAGTAG
TGCGCGAGCAAAATTTAAGCTACAACAAGGCAAGGCTTGACCGACATTTGCATGAAGAATCTGCTTAGGG
TTAGGCGTTTTGCGCTGCTTCGCGATGTACGGGCCAGATATACGCGTTGACATTGATTATTGACTAGTTA
TTAATAGTAATCAATTACGGGGTCATTAGTTCATAGCCCATATATGGAGTTCCGCGTTACATAACTTACG
GTAAATGGCCCGCCTGGCTGACCGCCCAACGACCCCCGCCCATTGACGTCAATAATGACGTATGTTCCCA
TAGTAACGCCAATAGGGACTTTCCATTGACGTCAATGGGTGGAGTATTTACGGTAAACTGCCCACTTGGC
AGTACATCAAGTGTATCATATGCCAAGTACGCCCCCTATTGACGTCAATGACGGTAAATGGCCCGCCTGG
CATTATGCCCAGTACATGACCTTATGGGACTTTCCTACTTGGCAGTACATCTACGTATTAGTCATCGCTA
TTACCATGGTGATGCGGTTTTGGCAGTACATCAATGGGCGTGGATAGCGGTTTGACTCACGGGGATTTCC
AAGTCTCCACCCCATTGACGTCAATGGGAGTTTGTTTTGGCACCAAAATCAACGGGACTTTCCAAAATGT
CGTAACAACTCCGCCCCATTGACGCAAATGGGCGGTAGGCGTGTACGGTGGGAGGTCTATATAAGCAGAG
CTCTCTGGCTAACTAGAGAACCCACTGCTTACTGGCTTATCGAAATTAATACGACTCACTATAGGGAGAC
CCAAGCTGGCTAGCGTTTAAACTTAAGCTTAGCGCCACCATGAAGACGATCATCGCCCTGAGCTACATCT
TCTGCCTGGTATTCGCCGACTACAAGGACGATGATGACGCCAGCATCGATATGGACATGCTCCATCCTTC
TTCAGTTTCCACAACCAGCGAGCCCGAAAACGCATCTAGCGCTTGGCCCCCCGATGCAACCTTGGGCAAC
GTGTCAGCTGGCCCATCTCCGGCCGGATTGGCTGTGTCTGGGGTACTGATTCCGCTCGTGTACTTGGTCG
TGTGTGTCGTGGGCCTGCTCGGTAATTCACTTGTCATTTATGTGGTGCTTCGGCATACCGCATCTCCTTC
AGTCACCAATGTGTATATTCTTAACCTTGCTCTGGCGGATGAGTTGTTTATGCTCGGGCTGCCCTTCCTC
GCCGCTCAGAACGCCCTGAGCTACTGGCCTTTCGGGTCCCTCATGTGTCGCCTGGTGATGGCAGTGGATG
GCATCAATCAGTTTACCAGTATTTTCTGCCTGACCGTGATGAGCGTGGACCGCTATTTGGCCGTAGTGCA
TCCAACCAGAAGTGCTAGATGGCGCACCGCCCCTGTGGCCCGCACGGTGAGTGCTGCCGTTTGGGTTGCA
AGTGCTGTGGTAGTGCTCCCCGTGGTTGTTTTCAGTGGAGTGCCACGGGGTATGTCCACCTGTCATATGC
AGTGGCCAGAGCCTGCTGCCGCTTGGAGAGCCGGTTTCATCATTTACACCGCTGCCCTGGGATTCTTTGG
GCCACTGCTCGTCATCTGTCTCTGTTACCTGCTGATCGTGGTGAAAGTGAGAAGCGCGGGTCGGAGAGTG
TGGGCGCCTAGTTGTCAGCGACGCCGCAGGTCTGAGCGACGCGTTACTAGAATGGTGGTGGCGGTAGTTG
CACTCTTCGTGTTGTGTTGGATGCCTTTTTACGTGTTGAATATTGTGAACGTCGTGTGCCCTCTGCCAGA
AGAACCCGCATTTTTCGGCTTGTATTTCCTCGTCGTCGCACTCCCCTACGCCAACTCATGCGCAAATCCT
ATCCTGTATGGGTTCCTTAGTTACCGCTTCAAACAGGGCTTTAGGCGGGTGCTGCTCCGCCCATCCCGGC
GCGTACGCTCACAGGAGCCCACTGTAGGCCCACCCGAGAAAACAGAAGAAGAGGACGAGGAGGAAGAAGA
CGGCGAGGAATCTAGAGAGGGCGGCAAAGGTAAAGAGATGAACGGCAGAGTGTCACAGATCACTCAGCCC
GGCACCAGCGGACAGGAACGACCCCCCAGCAGAGTGGCGAGCAAAGAACAGCAGCTTCTCCCCCAAGAGG
CCTCCACAGGGGAAAAAAGTTCTACAATGCGCATCAGCTACCTGATCGATACCGGTGGACGCACCGGTGA
ATTCGATGAGGCCAGCACCA
Features (pLannotate 1.2.2; 21 found; start..end, strand, type, name):
     85..309     +  polyA_signal   bGH poly(A) signal: bovine growth hormone polyadenylation signal
    313..334     +  promoter       SV40 promoter (fragment): SV40 enhancer and early promoter
    355..783     +  rep_origin     f1 ori (sequence partly withheld): f1 bacteriophage origin of replication; arrow indicates direction of (+) strand synthesis
    797..1126    +  promoter       SV40 promoter: SV40 enhancer and early promoter
   1193..1984    +  CDS            neo: KKA2_KLEPN - Also known as kan, nptII. Experimental evidence at protein level: Swiss-Prot protein existence level 1. Resistance to kanamycin, neomycin, paromomycin, ribostamycin, butirosin and gentamicin B. From Klebsiella pneumoniae.
   2008..2166    +  CDS            ble (fragment): BLE_KLEPN - Experimental evidence at protein level: Swiss-Prot protein existence level 1. Binding protein with a strong affinity to the bleomycin family of antibiotics. Binds to CL990; an antimitotic-antibiotic compound. From Klebsiella pneumoniae.
   2161..2282    +  polyA_signal   SV40 poly(A) signal: SV40 polyadenylation signal
   2355..2371    -  protein_bind   lac operator: The lac repressor binds to the lac operator to inhibit transcription in E. coli. This inhibition can be relieved by adding lactose or isopropyl-β-D-thiogalactopyranoside (IPTG). lac repressor encoded by lacI
   2379..2409    -  promoter       lac promoter: promoter for the E. coli lac operon
   2424..2445    -  protein_bind   CAP binding site: CAP binding activates transcription in the presence of cAMP. E. coli catabolite activator protein
   2458..2550    -  CDS            lacI (fragment): lac repressor; lacI; The lac repressor binds to the lac operator to inhibit transcription in E. coli. This inhibition can be relieved by adding lactose or isopropyl-β-D-thiogalactopyranoside (IPTG).
   2733..3321    -  rep_origin     ori: high-copy-number ColE1/pMB1/pBR322/pUC origin of replication
   3492..4352    -  CDS            AmpR: β-lactamase; bla; confers resistance to ampicillin, carbenicillin, and related antibiotics
   4353..4457    -  promoter       AmpR promoter: bla
   4516..4568    -  misc_feature   bom (fragment): basis of mobility region from pBR322
   4723..5102    +  enhancer       CMV enhancer: human cytomegalovirus immediate early enhancer
   5103..5306    +  promoter       CMV promoter: human cytomegalovirus (CMV) immediate early promoter
   5302..5335    +  LTR            5' LTR (truncated) (fragment): truncated 5' long terminal repeat (LTR) from HIV-1
   5351..5369    +  promoter       T7 promoter: promoter for bacteriophage T7 RNA polymerase
   5462..5482    +  CDS            3xFLAG (fragment): three tandem FLAG® epitope tags
   5495..6748    +  CDS            SSTR3: SSR3_HUMAN - Experimental evidence at protein level: Swiss-Prot protein existence level 1. Receptor for somatostatin-14 and -28. This receptor is coupled via pertussis toxin sensitive G proteins to inhibition of adenylyl cyclase. From Homo sapiens (Human).
