[The description below was written by a language model from this plasmid's Addgene catalogue record and pLannotate feature annotations shown in this document.]
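Description:
SSTR3-DuET is a mammalian expression plasmid built on the pcDNA 3.1 (+) backbone that carries the human somatostatin receptor 3 (SSTR3), a class A GPCR of the somatostatin family that couples through pertussis toxin-sensitive G proteins to inhibit adenylyl cyclase. The plasmid is about 6.8 kb. It is propagated in E. coli through a high-copy ColE1/pUC-type origin with ampicillin selection from the β-lactamase gene, and it also contains an f1 phage origin. For selection in mammalian cells, the backbone provides a neomycin/kanamycin phosphotransferase gene driven by the SV40 enhancer/early promoter and terminated by an SV40 polyadenylation signal. Short hits to ble, lacI, bom and an HIV-1 LTR appear in the automated annotation, but these are only fragments and are probably backbone remnants or incidental matches rather than functional parts.

The receptor cassette is transcribed from the human CMV immediate early enhancer and promoter and terminated by the bovine growth hormone polyadenylation signal. A T7 promoter lies just upstream of the coding region and could support in vitro transcription. According to the catalogue record, the DuET design places a cleavable hemagglutinin signal peptide and a FLAG epitope at the N terminus of the receptor and a 1D4 epitope at the C terminus. The feature table detects the FLAG sequence (scored as a partial 3xFLAG match) immediately before the SSTR3 open reading frame, but it does not separately annotate the signal peptide or the 1D4 tag. The insert was assembled by Gibson cloning. The dual tags allow capture and detection of the receptor from either end, and the construct is intended for expression in mammalian cells and for proteomics studies. The associated publication used such constructs for multiplexed selectivity screening of anti-GPCR antibodies.
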