Addgene plasmid #213378: SSTR3-DuET
Purpose: The DuET construct encodes the named human GPCR engineered with a cleaved hemagglutinin signal peptide, a 5' FLAG and a 3' 1D4 epitope tag optimized for expression in mammalian cells and proteomics studies.
Depositing lab: Thomas Sakmar. Depositing organization: Rockefeller University. Publication: Multiplexed selectivity screening of anti-GPCR antibodies. Dahl L, Kotliar IB, Bendes A, Dodig-Crnkovic T, Fromm S, Elofsson A, Uhlen M, Sakmar TP, Schwenk JM. Sci Adv. 2023 May 3;9(18):eadf9297. doi: 10.1126/sciadv.adf9297. Epub 2023 May 3. PubMed 37134173.
Backbone
  Vector backbone: pcDNA 3.1 (+)
  Vector type: Mammalian Expression
Growth in bacteria
  Bacterial resistance: Ampicillin, 100 μg/mL
  Growth temperature: 37°C
  Growth strain: DH5alpha
  Copy number: High Copy
Gene/Insert
  Gene/Insert name: SSTR3 (alt name: Somatostatin receptor 3)
  Species: H. sapiens (human)
  Entrez Gene: SSTR3 (a.k.a. SS-3-R, SS3-R, SS3R, SSR-28, SST3)
  Promoter: CMV, T7
  Tag / fusion protein: FLAG (N terminal on insert); 1D4 (C terminal on insert)
  Cloning method: Gibson Cloning
Terms and licenses: Academic/Nonprofit Terms; Industry Terms: Not Available to Industry
Depositor comments: Class: A, Family: Somatostatin. Ensembl ID: ENSG00000278195, Uniprot ID: P32745
How to cite: SSTR3-DuET was a gift from Thomas Sakmar (Addgene plasmid # 213378 ; http://n2t.net/addgene:213378 ; RRID:Addgene_213378)
